>Addgene plasmid #43818 | Active Wnt8A-V5 | depositor full sequence | sequence record 59164 | Active Wnt8A-V5 sequence 6525 bps
GACGGATCGGGAGATCTCCCGATCCCCTATGGTCGACTCTCAGTACAATCTGCTCTGATGCCGCATAGTT
AAGCCAGTATCTGCTCCCTGCTTGTGTGTTGGAGGTCGCTGAGTAGTGCGCGAGCAAAATTTAAGCTACA
ACAAGGCAAGGCTTGACCGACAATTGCATGAAGAATCTGCTTAGGGTTAGGCGTTTTGCGCTGCTTCGCG
ATGTACGGGCCAGATATACGCGTTGACATTGATTATTGACTAGTTATTAATAGTAATCAATTACGGGGTC
ATTAGTTCATAGCCCATATATGGAGTTCCGCGTTACATAACTTACGGTAAATGGCCCGCCTGGCTGACCG
CCCAACGACCCCCGCCCATTGACGTCAATAATGACGTATGTTCCCATAGTAACGCCAATAGGGACTTTCC
ATTGACGTCAATGGGTGGACTATTTACGGTAAACTGCCCACTTGGCAGTACATCAAGTGTATCATATGCC
AAGTACGCCCCCTATTGACGTCAATGACGGTAAATGGCCCGCCTGGCATTATGCCCAGTACATGACCTTA
TGGGACTTTCCTACTTGGCAGTACATCTACGTATTAGTCATCGCTATTACCATGGTGATGCGGTTTTGGC
AGTACATCAATGGGCGTGGATAGCGGTTTGACTCACGGGGATTTCCAAGTCTCCACCCCATTGACGTCAA
TGGGAGTTTGTTTTGGCACCAAAATCAACGGGACTTTCCAAAATGTCGTAACAACTCCGCCCCATTGACG
CAAATGGGCGGTAGGCGTGTACGGTGGGAGGTCTATATAAGCAGAGCTCTCTGGCTAACTAGAGAACCCA
CTGCTTACTGGCTTATCGAAATTAATACGACTCACTATAGGGAGACCCAAGCTGGCTAGTTAAGCTATCA
ACAAGTTTGTACAAAAAAGCAGGCTCCGCGGCCGCCCCCTTCACCATGGGGAACCTGTTTATGCTCTGGG
CAGCTCTGGGCATATGCTGTGCTGCATTCAGTGCCTCTGCCTGGTCAGTGAACAATTTCCTGATAACAGG
TCCCAAGGCCTATCTGACCTACACGACTAGTGTGGCCTTGGGTGCCCAGAGTGGCATCGAGGAGTGCAAG
TTCCAGTTTGCTTGGGAACGCTGGAACTGCCCTGAAAATGCTCTTCAGCTCTCCACCCACAACAGGCTGA
GAAGTGCTACCAGAGAGACTTCCTTCATACATGCTATCAGCTCTGCTGGAGTCATGTACATCATCACCAA
GAACTGTAGCATGGGTGACTTCGAAAACTGTGGCTGTGATGGGTCAAACAATGGAAAAACAGGAGGCCAT
GGCTGGATCTGGGGAGGCTGCAGCGACAATGTGGAATTTGGGGAAAGGATCTCCAAACTCTTTGTGGACA
GTTTGGAGAAGGGGAAGGATGCCAGAGCCCTGATGAATCTTCACAACAACAGGGCCGGCAGACTGGCAGT
GAGAGCCACCATGAAAAGGACATGCAAATGTCATGGCATCTCTGGGAGCTGCAGCATACAGACATGCTGG
CTGCAGCTGGCTGAGTTCCGGGAGATGGGAGACTACCTAAAGGCCAAGTATGACCAGGCGCTGAAAATTG
AAATGGATAAGCGGCAGCTGAGAGCTGGGAACAGCGCCGAGGGCCACTGGGTGCCCGCTGAGGCCTTCCT
TCCTAGCGCAGAGGCGGAACTGATCTTTTTAGAGGAATCACCAGATTACTGTACCTGCAATTCCAGCCTG
GGCATCTATGGCACAGAGGGTCGTGAGTGCCTACAGAACAGCCACAACACATCCAGGTGGGAGCGACGTA
GCTGTGGGCGCCTGTGCACTGAGTGTGGGCTGCAGGTGGAAGAGAGGAAAACTGAGGTCATAAGCAGCTG
TAACTGCAAATTCCAGTGGTGCTGTACGGTCAAGTGTGACCAGTGTAGGCATGTGGTGAGCAAGTATTAC
TGCGCACGCTCCCCAGGCAGTGCCCAGTCCCTGGGTAAGGGCAGTGCCGGCGGAGGTAAGCCTATCCCTA
ACCCTCTCCTCGGTCTCGATTCTACGCGTACCGGTTAGTAATGAGTTTAAACGGGGGAGGCTAACTGAAA
CACGGAAGGAGACAATACCGGAAGGAACCCGCGCTATGACGGCAATAAAAAGACAGAATAAAACGCACGG
GTGTTGGGTCGTTTGTTCATAAACGCGGGGTTCGGTCCCAGGGCTGGCACTCTGTCGATACCCCACCGAG
ACCCCATTGGGGCCAATACGCCCGCGTTTCTTCCTTTTCCCCACCCCACCCCCCAAGTTCGGGTGAAGGC
CCAGGGCTCGCAGCCAACGTCGGGGCGGCAGGCCCTGCCATAGCAGATCTGCGCAGCTGGGGCTCTAGGG
GGTATCCCC
[124 nt withheld, positions 2390-2513]
C
[32 nt withheld, positions 2515-2546]
CA
[57 nt withheld, positions 2549-2605]
A
[49 nt withheld, positions 2607-2655]
CCTTTGACGTTGGAGTCCACGTTCTTT
[37 nt withheld, positions 2683-2719]
ACCCTATCTCGGTCTATTCTTTTGATTTATAAGGGATTTTGGGGATTTCGGCCTATTGGTTAAAAAATGA
GCTGATTTAACAAAAATTTAACGCGAATTAATTCTGTGGAATGTGTGTCAGTTAGGGTGTGGAAAGTCCC
CAGGCTCCCCAGCAGGCAGAAGTATGCAAAGCATGCATCTCAATTAGTCAGCAACCAGGTGTGGAAAGTC
CCCAGGCTCCCCAGCAGGCAGAAGTATGCAAAGCATGCATCTCAATTAGTCAGCAACCATAGTCCCGCCC
CTAACTCCGCCCATCCCGCCCCTAACTCCGCCCAGTTCCGCCCATTCTCCGCCCCATGGCTGACTAATTT
TTTTTATTTATGCAGAGGCCGAGGCCGCCTCTGCCTCTGAGCTATTCCAGAAGTAGTGAGGAGGCTTTTT
TGGAGGCCTAGGCTTTTGCAAAAAGCTCCCGGGAGCTTGTATATCCATTTTCGGATCTGATCAAGAGACA
GGATGAGGATCGTTTCGCATGATTGAACAAGATGGATTGCACGCAGGTTCTCCGGCCGCTTGGGTGGAGA
GGCTATTCGGCTATGACTGGGCACAACAGACAATCGGCTGCTCTGATGCCGCCGTGTTCCGGCTGTCAGC
GCAGGGGCGCCCGGTTCTTTTTGTCAAGACCGACCTGTCCGGTGCCCTGAATGAACTGCAGGACGAGGCA
GCGCGGCTATCGTGGCTGGCCACGACGGGCGTTCCTTGCGCAGCTGTGCTCGACGTTGTCACTGAAGCGG
GAAGGGACTGGCTGCTATTGGGCGAAGTGCCGGGGCAGGATCTCCTGTCATCTCACCTTGCTCCTGCCGA
GAAAGTATCCATCATGGCTGATGCAATGCGGCGGCTGCATACGCTTGATCCGGCTACCTGCCCATTCGAC
CACCAAGCGAAACATCGCATCGAGCGAGCACGTACTCGGATGGAAGCCGGTCTTGTCGATCAGGATGATC
TGGACGAAGAGCATCAGGGGCTCGCGCCAGCCGAACTGTTCGCCAGGCTCAAGGCGCGCATGCCCGACGG
CGAGGATCTCGTCGTGACCCATGGCGATGCCTGCTTGCCGAATATCATGGTGGAAAATGGCCGCTTTTCT
GGATTCATCGACTGTGGCCGGCTGGGTGTGGCGGACCGCTATCAGGACATAGCGTTGGCTACCCGTGATA
TTGCTGAAGAGCTTGGCGGCGAATGGGCTGACCGCTTCCTCGTGCTTTACGGTATCGCCGCTCCCGATTC
GCAGCGCATCGCCTTCTATCGCCTTCTTGACGAGTTCTTCTGAGCGGGACTCTGGGGTTCGCGAAATGAC
CGACCAAGCGACGCCCAACCTGCCATCACGAGATTTCGATTCCACCGCCGCCTTCTATGAAAGGTTGGGC
TTCGGAATCGTTTTCCGGGACGCCGGCTGGATGATCCTCCAGCGCGGGGATCTCATGCTGGAGTTCTTCG
CCCACCCCAACTTGTTTATTGCAGCTTATAATGGTTACAAATAAAGCAATAGCATCACAAATTTCACAAA
TAAAGCATTTTTTTCACTGCATTCTAGTTGTGGTTTGTCCAAACTCATCAATGTATCTTATCATGTCTGT
ATACCGTCGACCTCTAGCTAGAGCTTGGCGTAATCATGGTCATAGCTGTTTCCTGTGTGAAATTGTTATC
CGCTCACAATTCCACACAACATACGAGCCGGAAGCATAAAGTGTAAAGCCTGGGGTGCCTAATGAGTGAG
CTAACTCACATTAATTGCGTTGCGCTCACTGCCCGCTTTCCAGTCGGGAAACCTGTCGTGCCAGCTGCAT
TAATGAATCGGCCAACGCGCGGGGAGAGGCGGTTTGCGTATTGGGCGCTCTTCCGCTTCCTCGCTCACTG
ACTCGCTGCGCTCGGTCGTTCGGCTGCGGCGAGCGGTATCAGCTCACTCAAAGGCGGTAATACGGTTATC
CACAGAATCAGGGGATAACGCAGGAAAGAACATGTGAGCAAAAGGCCAGCAAAAGGCCAGGAACCGTAAA
AAGGCCGCGTTGCTGGCGTTTTTCCATAGGCTCCGCCCCCCTGACGAGCATCACAAAAATCGACGCTCAA
GTCAGAGGTGGCGAAACCCGACAGGACTATAAAGATACCAGGCGTTTCCCCCTGGAAGCTCCCTCGTGCG
CTCTCCTGTTCCGACCCTGCCGCTTACCGGATACCTGTCCGCCTTTCTCCCTTCGGGAAGCGTGGCGCTT
TCTCAATGCTCACGCTGTAGGTATCTCAGTTCGGTGTAGGTCGTTCGCTCCAAGCTGGGCTGTGTGCACG
AACCCCCCGTTCAGCCCGACCGCTGCGCCTTATCCGGTAACTATCGTCTTGAGTCCAACCCGGTAAGACA
CGACTTATCGCCACTGGCAGCAGCCACTGGTAACAGGATTAGCAGAGCGAGGTATGTAGGCGGTGCTACA
GAGTTCTTGAAGTGGTGGCCTAACTACGGCTACACTAGAAGGACAGTATTTGGTATCTGCGCTCTGCTGA
AGCCAGTTACCTTCGGAAAAAGAGTTGGTAGCTCTTGATCCGGCAAACAAACCACCGCTGGTAGCGGTGG
TTTTTTTGTTTGCAAGCAGCAGATTACGCGCAGAAAAAAAGGATCTCAAGAAGATCCTTTGATCTTTTCT
ACGGGGTCTGACGCTCAGTGGAACGAAAACTCACGTTAAGGGATTTTGGTCATGAGATTATCAAAAAGGA
TCTTCACCTAGATCCTTTTAAATTAAAAATGAAGTTTTAAATCAATCTAAAGTATATATGAGTAAACTTG
GTCTGACAGTTACCAATGCTTAATCAGTGAGGCACCTATCTCAGCGATCTGTCTATTTCGTTCATCCATA
GTTGCCTGACTCCCCGTCGTGTAGATAACTACGATACGGGAGGGCTTACCATCTGGCCCCAGTGCTGCAA
TGATACCGCGAGACCCACGCTCACCGGCTCCAGATTTATCAGCAATAAACCAGCCAGCCGGAAGGGCCGA
GCGCAGAAGTGGTCCTGCAACTTTATCCGCCTCCATCCAGTCTATTAATTGTTGCCGGGAAGCTAGAGTA
AGTAGTTCGCCAGTTAATAGTTTGCGCAACGTTGTTGCCATTGCTACAGGCATCGTGGTGTCACGCTCGT
CGTTTGGTATGGCTTCATTCAGCTCCGGTTCCCAACGATCAAGGCGAGTTACATGATCCCCCATGTTGTG
CAAAAAAGCGGTTAGCTCCTTCGGTCCTCCGATCGTTGTCAGAAGTAAGTTGGCCGCAGTGTTATCACTC
ATGGTTATGGCAGCACTGCATAATTCTCTTACTGTCATGCCATCCGTAAGATGCTTTTCTGTGACTGGTG
AGTACTCAACCAAGTCATTCTGAGAATAGTGTATGCGGCGACCGAGTTGCTCTTGCCCGGCGTCAATACG
GGATAATACCGCGCCACATAGCAGAACTTTAAAAGTGCTCATCATTGGAAAACGTTCTTCGGGGCGAAAA
CTCTCAAGGATCTTACCGCTGTTGAGATCCAGTTCGATGTAACCCACTCGTGCACCCAACTGATCTTCAG
CATCTTTTACTTTCACCAGCGTTTCTGGGTGAGCAAAAACAGGAAGGCAAAATGCCGCAAAAAAGGGAAT
AAGGGCGACACGGAAATGTTGAATACTCATACTCTTCCTTTTTCAATATTATTGAAGCATTTATCAGGGT
TATTGTCTCATGAGCGGATACATATTTGAATGTATTTAGAAAAATAAACAAATAGGGGTTCCGCGCACAT
TTCCCCGAAAAGTGCCACCTGACGTC
Features (pLannotate 1.2.2; 22 found; start..end, strand, type, name):
     36..80      -  misc_feature   bom (fragment): basis of mobility region from pBR322
    235..614     +  enhancer       CMV enhancer: human cytomegalovirus immediate early enhancer
    615..818     +  promoter       CMV promoter: human cytomegalovirus (CMV) immediate early promoter
    814..847     +  LTR            5' LTR (truncated) (fragment): truncated 5' long terminal repeat (LTR) from HIV-1
    863..881     +  promoter       T7 promoter: promoter for bacteriophage T7 RNA polymerase
    911..935     +  protein_bind   attB1: mutant version of attB; recombination site for the Gateway® BP reaction BP Clonase™
    956..2008    +  CDS            WNT8A: WNT8A_HUMAN - Also known as WNT8D. Experimental evidence at protein level: Swiss-Prot protein existence level 1. Ligand for members of the frizzled family of seven transmembrane receptors. Plays a role in embryonic patterning. From Homo sapiens (Human).
   2015..2056    +  CDS            V5 tag: epitope tag from simian virus 5
   2140..2188    +  polyA_signal   HSV TK poly(A) signal: herpes simplex virus thymidine kinase polyadenylation signal (Cole and Stacy, 1985)
   2279..2295    -  polyA_signal   bGH poly(A) signal (fragment): bovine growth hormone polyadenylation signal
   2390..2818    +  rep_origin     f1 ori (sequence partly withheld): f1 bacteriophage origin of replication; arrow indicates direction of (+) strand synthesis
   2832..3161    +  promoter       SV40 promoter: SV40 enhancer and early promoter
   3228..4019    +  CDS            neo: KKA2_KLEPN - Also known as kan, nptII. Experimental evidence at protein level: Swiss-Prot protein existence level 1. Resistance to kanamycin, neomycin, paromomycin, ribostamycin, butirosin and gentamicin B. From Klebsiella pneumoniae.
   4045..4203    +  CDS            ble (fragment): BLE_KLEPN - Experimental evidence at protein level: Swiss-Prot protein existence level 1. Binding protein with a strong affinity to the bleomycin family of antibiotics. Binds to CL990; an antimitotic-antibiotic compound. From Klebsiella pneumoniae.
   4198..4319    +  polyA_signal   SV40 poly(A) signal: SV40 polyadenylation signal
   4392..4408    -  protein_bind   lac operator: The lac repressor binds to the lac operator to inhibit transcription in E. coli. This inhibition can be relieved by adding lactose or isopropyl-β-D-thiogalactopyranoside (IPTG). lac repressor encoded by lacI
   4416..4446    -  promoter       lac promoter: promoter for the E. coli lac operon
   4461..4482    -  protein_bind   CAP binding site: CAP binding activates transcription in the presence of cAMP. E. coli catabolite activator protein
   4495..4587    -  CDS            lacI (fragment): lac repressor; lacI; The lac repressor binds to the lac operator to inhibit transcription in E. coli. This inhibition can be relieved by adding lactose or isopropyl-β-D-thiogalactopyranoside (IPTG).
   4770..5358    -  rep_origin     ori: high-copy-number ColE1/pMB1/pBR322/pUC origin of replication
   5529..6389    -  CDS            AmpR: β-lactamase; bla; confers resistance to ampicillin, carbenicillin, and related antibiotics
   6390..6494    -  promoter       AmpR promoter: bla
