[The description below was written by a language model from this plasmid's Addgene catalogue record and pLannotate feature annotations shown in this document.]
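Description:
Active Wnt8A-V5 is a mammalian expression plasmid built on the pcDNA3.2/V5-DEST Gateway destination backbone, carrying the human WNT8A (also called WNT8D) coding sequence. It is maintained in E. coli as a high-copy plasmid through a ColE1/pUC-type origin and selected with ampicillin via a β-lactamase gene under its own promoter. An f1 phage origin is also present. For mammalian cells, an SV40 enhancer/early promoter drives a neomycin phosphotransferase gene terminated by an SV40 polyadenylation signal, allowing G418 selection of stable transfectants.

The expression cassette uses the human cytomegalovirus immediate early enhancer and promoter, followed by a T7 promoter that could support in vitro transcription. An attB1 site just upstream of the open reading frame is the scar of the Gateway recombination used to insert WNT8A. A downstream attB2 site would be expected but is not annotated. The WNT8A coding sequence runs directly into a C-terminal V5 epitope tag, which allows detection or immunoprecipitation of the secreted ligand with anti-V5 antibodies, and the transcript ends at the herpes simplex virus thymidine kinase polyadenylation signal. The deposited sequence is 6,525 nt, shorter than the listed empty backbone, consistent with replacement of the destination cassette by the insert. Several small annotated fragments (HIV-1 LTR, bGH poly(A), ble, lacI, bom) appear to be partial matches or backbone remnants rather than functional parts.

WNT8A encodes a ligand for frizzled family receptors with a role in embryonic patterning. The name and the associated study on disulfide bond requirements of Wnt ligands suggest the plasmid is used to produce signalling-competent, epitope-tagged Wnt8A in cultured mammalian cells.
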