Addgene plasmid #43818: Active Wnt8A-V5
Depositing lab: Xi He. Depositing organization: Boston Children's Hospital. Publication: Disulfide Bond Requirements for Active Wnt Ligands. MacDonald BT, Hien A, Zhang X, Iranloye O, Virshup DM, Waterman ML, He X. J Biol Chem. 2014 May 19. pii: jbc.M114.575027. 10.1074/jbc.M114.575027 PubMed 24841207.
Backbone
  Vector backbone: pcDNA3.2/V5-DEST
  Backbone manufacturer: Invitrogen
  Backbone size w/o insert (bp): 7711
  Vector type: Mammalian Expression
  Selectable markers: Neomycin (select with G418)
Growth in bacteria
  Bacterial resistance: Ampicillin, 100 μg/mL
  Growth temperature: 37°C
  Growth strain: DH5alpha
  Copy number: High Copy
Gene/Insert
  Gene/Insert name: WNT8A
  Species: H. sapiens (human)
  Entrez Gene: WNT8A (a.k.a. WNT8D)
  Promoter: CMV
  Tag / fusion protein: V5 (C terminal on insert)
  Cloning method: Gateway Cloning
  Sequencing primers: 5′ CMV-F; 3′ TK-pA-R
Terms and licenses: Academic/Nonprofit Terms; Industry Terms: Not Available to Industry
How to cite: Active Wnt8A-V5 was a gift from Xi He (Addgene plasmid # 43818 ; http://n2t.net/addgene:43818 ; RRID:Addgene_43818)
