>Addgene plasmid #43818 | Active Wnt8A-V5 | addgene partial sequence | sequence record 59696 | TK-pA-R 5'-ttgtctccttccgtgtttca-3'
ATTACTAACCGGTACGCGTAGAATCGAGACCGAGGAGAGGGTTAGGGATAGGCTTACCTCCGCCGGCACT
GCCCTTACCCAGGGACTGGGCACTGCCTGGGGAGCGTGCGCAGTAATACTTGCTCACCACATGCCTACAC
TGGTCACACTTGACCGTACAGCACCACTGGAATTTGCAGTTACAGCTGCTTATGACCTCAGTTTTCCTCT
CTTCCACCTGCAGCCCACACTCAGTGCACAGGCGCCCACAGCTACGTCGCTCCCACCTGGATGTGTTGTG
GCTGTTCTGTAGGCACTCACGACCCTCTGTGCCATAGATGCCCAGGCTGGAATTGCAGGTACAGTAATCT
GGTGATTCCTCTAAAAAGATCAGTTCCGCCTCTGCGCTAGGAAGGAAGGCCTCAGCGGGCACCCAGTGGC
CCTCGGCGCTGTTCCCAGCTCTCAGCTGCCGCTTATCCATTTCAATTTTCAGCGCCTGGTCATACTTGGC
CTTTAGGTAGTCTCCCATCTCCCGGAACTCAGCCAGCTGCAGCCAGCATGTCTGTATGCTGCAGCTCCCA
GAGATGCCATGACATTTGCATGTCCTTTTCATGGTGGCTCTCACTGCCAGTCTGCCGGCCCTGTTGTTGT
GAAGATTCATCAGGGCTCTGGCATCCTTCCCCTTCTCCAAACTGTCCACAAAGAGTTTGGAGATCCTTTC
CCCAAATTCCACATTGTCGCTGCAGCCTCCCCAGATCCAGCCATGGCCTCCTGTTTTTCCATTGTTTGAC
CCATCACAGCCACAGTTTTCGAAGTCACCCATGCTACAGTTCTTGGTGATGATGTACATGACTCCAGCAG
AGCTGATAGCATGTATGAAGGAAGTCTCTCTGGTAGCACTTCT
